Addgene plasmid #31957: pBabe hygro 3xFLAG Dna2 K671E (hel)
Depositing lab: Sheila Stewart. Depositing organization: Washington University in Saint Louis. Publication: Okazaki Fragment Processing-independent Role for Human Dna2 Enzyme during DNA Replication. Duxin JP, Moore HR, Sidorova J, Karanja K, Honaker Y, Dao B, Piwnica-Worms H, Campbell JL, Monnat RJ Jr, Stewart SA. J Biol Chem. 2012 Jun 22;287(26):21980-91. Epub 2012 May 7. 10.1074/jbc.M112.359018 PubMed 22570476.
Backbone
  Vector backbone: pBabe hygro 3xFLAG
  Backbone size w/o insert (bp): 5200
  Vector type: Mammalian Expression, Retroviral
  Selectable markers: Hygromycin
Growth in bacteria
  Bacterial resistance: Ampicillin, 100 μg/mL
  Growth temperature: 37°C
  Growth strain: DH5alpha
  Copy number: High Copy
Gene/Insert
  Gene/Insert name: hDna2 (alt name: Dna2L)
  Species: H. sapiens (human)
  Insert size (bp): 3200
  Mutation: Changed start ATG to AAA; K671E
  GenBank ID: NM_001080449
  Entrez Gene: DNA2 (a.k.a. DNA2L, hDNA2)
  Tag / fusion protein: 3xFLAG (N terminal on backbone)
  Cloning method: Restriction Enzyme; 5′ cloning site PAC1 (not destroyed); 3′ cloning site SAL1 (not destroyed)
  Sequencing primers: 5′ pBABE 5'
Terms and licenses: Academic/Nonprofit Terms; Industry Terms: Not Available to Industry
Depositor comments: to get 3xFLAG Dna2 out cut with BAMH1 SAL1; This Vector expresses hDna2 ATPase/helicase deficient
How to cite: pBabe hygro 3xFLAG Dna2 K671E (hel) was a gift from Sheila Stewart (Addgene plasmid # 31957)
