[The description below was written by a language model from this plasmid's Addgene catalogue record.]
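Description:
pBabe hygro 3xFLAG Dna2 K671E (hel) is a retroviral mammalian expression plasmid built on a pBabe hygro backbone (about 5.2 kb) that already carries an N-terminal 3xFLAG epitope. It is maintained in E. coli as a high-copy plasmid under ampicillin selection, and hygromycin resistance allows selection of stably transduced mammalian cells. No feature table accompanies the record, so the promoters and other regulatory elements are not explicitly listed. pBabe-family vectors are generally Moloney murine leukemia virus-based, with long terminal repeats and a packaging signal that allow the transcript to be packaged into retroviral particles in a suitable packaging cell line. In these vectors the 5′ LTR typically drives the inserted gene.

The insert is the human DNA2 (Dna2L) coding sequence, roughly 3.2 kb, cloned between PacI and SalI sites that both remain intact. Its native start codon was changed from ATG to AAA, so translation begins at the vector-encoded 3xFLAG tag and yields an N-terminally tagged fusion protein that can be detected or immunoprecipitated with anti-FLAG antibodies. The K671E substitution produces an ATPase/helicase-deficient form of the enzyme, as noted by the depositor and indicated by "hel" in the name. The depositor also notes that the entire 3xFLAG-Dna2 cassette can be excised with BamHI and SalI for transfer into other vectors.

The associated publication concerns a role for human Dna2 in DNA replication that is independent of Okazaki fragment processing. In that context, the construct fits stable expression of a helicase-dead mutant for comparison with other forms of the protein, although the record does not describe specific experiments.
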