>Addgene plasmid #31957 | pBabe hygro 3xFLAG Dna2 K671E (hel) | depositor partial sequence | sequence record 36082 | hDna2 DK671E, start ATG mutated
AAAGAGCAGCTGAACGAACTGGAGCTGCTGATGGAGAAGAGTTTTTGGGAGGAGGCGGAGCTGCCGGCGG
AGCTATTTCAGAAGAAAGTGGTAGCTTCCTTTCCAAGAACAGTTCTGAGCACAGGAATGGATAACCGGTA
CCTGGTGTTGGCAGTCAATACTGTACAGAACAAAGAGGGAAACTGTGAAAAGCGCCTGGTCATCACTGCT
TCACAGTCACTAGAAAATAAAGAACTATGCATCCTTAGGAATGACTGGTGTTCTGTTCCAGTAGAGCCAG
GAGATATCATTCATTTGGAGGGAGACTGCACATCTGACACTTGGATAATAGATAAAGATTTTGGATATTT
GATTCTGTATCCAGACATGCTGATTTCTGGCACCAGCATAGCCAGTAGTATTCGATGTATGAGAAGAGCT
GTCCTGAGTGAAACTTTTAGGAGCTCTGATCCAGCCACACGCCAAATGCTAATTGGTACGGTTCTCCATG
AGGTGTTTCAAAAAGCCATAAATAATAGCTTTGCCCCAGAAAAGCTACAAGAACTTGCTTTTCAAACAAT
TCAAGAAATAAGACATTTGAAGGAAATGTACCGCTTAAATCTAAGTCAAGATGAAATAAAACAAGAAGTA
GAGGACTATCTTCCTTCGTTTTGTAAATGGGCAGGAGATTTCATGCATAAAAACACTTCGACTGACTTCC
CTCAGATGCAGCTCTCTCTGCCAAGTGATAATAGTAAGGATAATTCAACATGTAACATTGAAGTCGTGAA
ACCAATGGATATTGAAGAAAGCATTTGGTCCCCTAGGTTTGGATTGAAAGGCAAAATAGCTGTTACAGTT
GGTGTGAAAATACATCGAGGGTATAAAACAAAATACAAGATAATGCCGCTGGAACTTAAAACTGGCAAAG
AATCAAATTCTATTGAACACCGTAGTCAGGTTGTTCTGTACACTCTACTAAGCCAAGAGAGAAGAGCTGA
TCCAGAGGCTGGCTTGCTTCTCTACCTCAAGACTGGTCAGATGTACCCTGTGCCTGCCAACCATCTAGAT
AAAAGAGAATTATTAAAGCTAAGAAACCAGATGGCATTCTCATTGTTTCACCGTATTAGCAAATCTGCTA
CTAGACAGAAGACACAGCTTGCTTCTTTGCCACAAATAATTGAGGAAGAGAAAACTTGTAAATATTGTTC
ACAAATTGGCAATTGTGCTCTTTATAGCAGAGCAGTTGAACAACAGATGGATTGTAGTTCAGTCCCAATT
GTGATGCTGCCCAAAATAGAAGAAGAAACCCAGCATCTGAAGCAAACACACTTAGAATATTTCAGCCTTT
GGTGTCTAATGTTAACCCTGGAGTCACAATCGAAGGATAATAAAAAGAATCACCAAAATATCTGGCTAAT
GCCTGCTTCGGAAATGGAGAAGAGTGGCAGTTGCATTGGAAACCTGATTAGAATGGAACATGTAAAGATA
GTTTGTGATGGGCAATATTTACATAATTTCCAATGTAAACATGGTGCCATACCTGTCACAAATCTAATGG
CAGGTGACAGAGTTATTGTAAGTGGAGAAGAAAGGTCACTGTTTGCTTTGTCTAGAGGATATGTGAAGGA
GATTAACATGACAACAGTAACTTGTTTATTAGACAGAAACTTGTCGGTCCTTCCAGAATCAACTTTGTTC
AGATTAGACCAAGAAGAAAAAAATTGTGATATAGATACCCCATTAGGAAATCTTTCCAAATTGATGGAAA
ACACGTTTGTCAGCAAAAAACTTCGAGATTTAATTATTGACTTTCGTGAACCTCAGTTTATATCCTACCT
TAGTTCTGTTCTTCCACATGATGCAAAGGATACAGTTGCCTGCATTCTAAAGGGTTTGAATAAGCCTCAG
AGGCAAGCGATGAAAAAGGTACTTCTTTCAAAAGACTACACACTCATCGTGGGTATGCCTGGGACAGGAA
AAACAACTACGATATGTACTCTCGTAAGAATTCTCTACGCCTGTGGTTTTAGCGTTTTGTTGACCAGCTA
TACACACTCTGCTGTTGACAATATTCTTTTGAAGTTAGCCAAGTTTAAAATAGGATTTTTGCGTTTGGGT
CAGATTCAGAAGGTTCATCCAGCTATCCAGCAATTTACAGAGCAAGAAATTTGCAGATCAAAGTCCATTA
AATCCTTAGCTCTTCTAGAAGAACTCTACAATAGTCAACTTATAGTTGCAACAACATGTATGGGAATAAA
CCATCCAATATTTTCCCGTAAAATTTTTGATTTTTGTATTGTGGATGAAGCCTCTCAAATTAGCCAACCA
ATTTGTCTGGGCCCCCTTTTTTTTTCACGGAGATTTGTGTTAGTGGGGGACCATCAGCAGCTTCCTCCCC
TGGTGCTAAACCGTGAAGCAAGAGCTCTTGGCATGAGTGAAAGCTTATTCAAGAGGCTGGAGCAGAATAA
GAGTGCTGTTGTACAGTTAACCGTGCAGTACAGAATGAACAGTAAAATTATGTCCTTAAGTAATAAGCTG
ACCTATGAGGGCAAGCTGGAGTGTGGATCAGACAAAGTGGCCAATGCAGTGATAAACCTACGTCACTTTA
AAGATGTGAAGCTGGAACTGGAATTTTATGCTGACTATTCTGATAATCCTTGGTTGATGGGAGTATTTGA
ACCCAACAATCCTGTTTGTTTCCTTAATACAGACAAGGTTCCAGCGCCAGAACAAGTTGAAAAAGGTGGT
GTGAGCAATGTAACAGAAGCCAAACTCATAGTTTTCCTAACCTCCATTTTTGTTAAGGCTGGATGCAGTC
CCTCTGATATTGGTATTATTGCACCGTACAGGCAGCAATTAAAGATCATCAATGATTTATTGGCACGTTC
TATTGGGATGGTCGAAGTTAATACAGTAGACAAATACCAAGGAAGGGACAAAAGTATTGTCCTAGTATCT
TTTGTTAGAAGTAATAAGGATGGAACTGTTGGTGAACTCTTGAAAGATTGGCGACGTCTTAATGTTGCTA
TAACCAGAGCCAAACATAAACTGATTCTTCTGGGGTGTGTGCCCTCACTAAATTGCTATCCTCCTTTGGA
GAAGCTGCTTAATCATTTAAACTCAGAAAAATTAATCATTGATCTTCCATCAAGAGAACATGAAAGTCTT
TGCCACATATTGGGTGACTTTCAAAGAGAATAG
