>Addgene plasmid #31957 | pBabe hygro 3xFLAG Dna2 K671E (hel) | addgene partial sequence | sequence record 37651 | pBABE-5
ATCGCCGCCACCATGGACTACAAAGACCATGACGGTGATTATAAAGATCATGACATCGATTACAAGGATG
ACGATGACTTAATTAAAGAGCAGCTGAACGAACTGGAGCTGCTGATGGAGAAGAGTTTTTGGGAGGAGGC
GGAGCTGCCGGCGGAGCTATTTCAGAAGAAAGTGGTAGCTTCCTTTCCAAGAACAGTTCTGAGCACAGGA
ATGGATAACCGGTACCTGGTGTTGGCAGTCAATACTGTACAGAACAAAGAGGGAAACTGTGAAAAGCGCC
TGGTCATCACTGCTTCACAGTCACTAGAAAATAAAGAACTATGCATCCTTAGGAATGACTGGTGTTCTGT
TCCAGTAGAGCCAGGAGATATCATTCATTTGGAGGGAGACTGCACATCTGACACTTGGATAATAGATAAA
GATTTTGGATATTTGATTCTGTATCCAGACATGCTGATTTCTGGCACCAGCATAGCCAGTAGTATTCGAT
GTATGAGAAGAGCTGTCCTGAGTGAAACTTTTAGGAGCTCTGATCCAGCCACACGCCAAATGCTAATTGG
TACGGTTCTCCATGAGGTGTTTCAAAAAGCCATAAATAATAGCTTTGCCCCAGAAAAGCTACAAGAACTT
GCTTTTCAAACAATTCAAGAAATAAGACATTTGAAGGAAATGTACCGCTTAAATCTAAGTCAAGATGAAA
TAAAACAAGAAGTAGAGGACTATCTTCCTTCGTTTTGTAAATGGGCAGGAGATTTCATGCATAAAAACAC
TTCGACTGACTTCCCTCAGATGCAGCTCTCTCTGCCAAGTGATAATAGTAAGGATAATTCAACATGTAAC
ATTGAAGTCGTGAAACCAATGGATATTGAAGAAAGCATTTGGTCCCCTAGGTTTGGATTG
