>Addgene plasmid #31957 | pBabe hygro 3xFLAG Dna2 K671E (hel) | addgene partial sequence | sequence record 38285 | hDNA2-F2 5'-cttccacatgatgcaaagga-3'
GGGTTGATAGCCTCAGAGGCAAGCGATGAAAAAGGTACTTCTTTCAAAAGACTACACACTCATCGTGGGT
ATGCCTGGGACAGGAGAAACAACTACGATATGTACTCTCGTAAGAATTCTCTACGCCTGTGGTTTTAGCG
TTTTGTTGACCAGCTATACACACTCTGCTGTTGACAATATTCTTTTGAAGTTAGCCAAGTTTAAAATAGG
ATTTTTGCGTTTGGGTCAGATTCAGAAGGTTCATCCAGCTATCCAGCAATTTACAGAGCAAGAAATTTGC
AGATCAAAGTCCATTAAATCCTTAGCTCTTCTAGAAGAACTCTACAATAGTCAACTTATAGTTGCAACAA
CATGTATGGGAATAAACCATCCAATATTTTCCCGTAAAATTTTTGATTTTTGTATTGTGGATGAAGCCTC
TCAAATTAGCCAACCAATTTGTCTGGGCCCCCTTTTTTTTTCACGGAGATTTGTGTTAGTGGGGGACCAT
CAGCAGCTTCCTCCCCTGGTGCTAAACCGTGAAGCAAGAGCTCTTGGCATGAGTGAAAGCTTATTCAAGA
GGCTGGAGCAGAATAAGAGTGCTGTTGTACAGTTAACCGTGCAGTACAGAATGAACAGTAAAATTATGTC
CTTAAGTAATAAGCTGACCTATGAGGGCAAGCTGGAGTGTGGATCAGACAAAGTGGCCAATGCAGTGATA
AACCTACGTCACTTTAAAGATGTGAAGCTGGAACTGGAATTTTATGCTGACTATTCTGATAATCCTTGGT
TGATGGGAGTATTTGAACCCAACAATCCTGTTTGTTTCCTTAATACAGACAAGGTTCCAGCGCCAGAACA
AGTTGAAAAAGGTGGTGTGAGCAATGTAACAGAAGCCAAACTCATAGTTTTCC
